Addgene plasmid #136972: pGGD_RT_li_Tq2CFP_2NLS
Purpose: Goldengate/Greengate C-tag module, containing Tq2CFP fused to 2 SV40 NLS and a flexible linker
Depositing lab: Klaus Theres. Depositing organization: Max Planck Institute for Plant Breeding Research.
Backbone
  Vector backbone: pUC19
  Vector type: Bacterial Expression
Growth in bacteria
  Bacterial resistance: Ampicillin, 100 μg/mL
  Growth temperature: 37°C
  Growth strain: DH5alpha
  Copy number: High Copy
Gene/Insert
  Gene/Insert name: Tq2CFP
  Species: Synthetic
  Cloning method: Restriction Enzyme; 5′ cloning site unknown (unknown if destroyed); 3′ cloning site unknown (unknown if destroyed)
Terms and licenses: Academic/Nonprofit Terms; Industry Terms: Not Available to Industry
Depositor comments: For use in the Greengate system (DOI: 10.1371/journal.pone.0083043, Addgene: Kit # 1000000036) or similar Goldengate-based systems. This plasmid carries a Greengate C-tag module, containing Tq2CFP fused to 2 SV40 NLS and a flexible linker described here: DOI: 10.1073/pnas.1406446111.
How to cite: pGGD_RT_li_Tq2CFP_2NLS was a gift from Klaus Theres (Addgene plasmid # 136972 ; http://n2t.net/addgene:136972 ; RRID:Addgene_136972)
