[The description below was written by a language model from this plasmid's Addgene catalogue record and pLannotate feature annotations shown in this document.]
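Description:
pGGD_RT_li_Tq2CFP_2NLS is a small (about 3.5 kb) entry-level module plasmid for GreenGate or comparable Golden Gate-based modular cloning. It is built on a pUC19 backbone and maintained in E. coli. Propagation relies on the high-copy ColE1/pUC origin, and selection on ampicillin resistance from a β-lactamase gene under its own promoter. The feature table also shows typical cloning-vector remnants: a CAP binding site, the lac promoter and operator, fragments of lacI, lacZα, rop and the bom region, and SP6 and T7 phage promoters facing inward on either side of the insert. Although the catalogue lists the vector as "bacterial expression", these elements are backbone carry-over, and the plasmid functions as a part donor rather than an expression construct.

The payload is a synthetic C-terminal tag module. It consists of a flexible linker, the cyan fluorescent protein mTurquoise2 (Tq2CFP, a bright monomeric Aequorea-derived variant) and two copies of the SV40 nuclear localisation signal. Only the mTurquoise2 coding region is annotated. The unannotated stretches flanking it, between the SP6 and T7 promoters, presumably hold the linker, the NLS repeats and the type IIS restriction sites with their overhangs, but the record does not give their order or positions, and the cloning sites are listed as unknown.

In a GreenGate assembly, this "D" position module would be combined with separate promoter, N-tag, coding sequence, terminator and resistance modules in a destination vector. This yields a gene of interest fused at its C-terminus to a nuclear-targeted cyan reporter. The module carries no promoter or terminator for the final host. The GreenGate system is designed for building plant transformation constructs.
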