Features (pLannotate 1.2.2; 13 found; start..end, strand, type, name):
     96..200     +  promoter       AmpR promoter: bla
    201..1061    +  CDS            AmpR: β-lactamase; bla; confers resistance to ampicillin, carbenicillin, and related antibiotics
   1232..1820    +  rep_origin     ori: high-copy-number ColE1/pMB1/pBR322/pUC origin of replication
   2003..2095    +  CDS            lacI (fragment): lac repressor; lacI; The lac repressor binds to the lac operator to inhibit transcription in E. coli. This inhibition can be relieved by adding lactose or isopropyl-β-D-thiogalactopyranoside (IPTG).
   2108..2129    +  protein_bind   CAP binding site: CAP binding activates transcription in the presence of cAMP. E. coli catabolite activator protein
   2144..2174    +  promoter       lac promoter: promoter for the E. coli lac operon
   2182..2198    +  protein_bind   lac operator: The lac repressor binds to the lac operator to inhibit transcription in E. coli. This inhibition can be relieved by adding lactose or isopropyl-β-D-thiogalactopyranoside (IPTG). lac repressor encoded by lacI
   2212..2230    +  promoter       SP6 promoter: promoter for bacteriophage SP6 RNA polymerase
   2353..3069    +  CDS            mTurquoise2: mTurquoise2 is a basic (constitutively fluorescent) cyan fluorescent protein published in 2012, derived from Aequorea victoria. It is reported to be a rapidly-maturing monomer with very low acid sensitivity.
   3136..3154    -  promoter       T7 promoter: promoter for bacteriophage T7 RNA polymerase
   3156..3308    +  CDS            lacZα (fragment): LacZα fragment of β-galactosidase; lacZ fragment
   3314..3413    -  misc_feature   bom (fragment): basis of mobility region from pBR322
   3515..1       -  CDS            rop (fragment) (across the origin): Rop protein, which maintains plasmids at low copy number; rop
>Addgene plasmid #136972 | pGGD_RT_li_Tq2CFP_2NLS | addgene full sequence | sequence record 269108 | Addgene NGS Result
GACGAAAGGGCCTCGTGATACGCCTATTTTTATAGGTTAATGTCATGATAATAATGGTTTCTTAGACGTC
AGGTGGCACTTTTCGGGGAAATGTGCGCGGAACCCCTATTTGTTTATTTTTCTAAATACATTCAAATATG
TATCCGCTCATGAGACAATAACCCTGATAAATGCTTCAATAATATTGAAAAAGGAAGAGTATGAGTATTC
AACATTTCCGTGTCGCCCTTATTCCCTTTTTTGCGGCATTTTGCCTTCCTGTTTTTGCTCACCCAGAAAC
GCTGGTGAAAGTAAAAGATGCTGAAGATCAGTTGGGTGCACGAGTGGGTTACATCGAACTGGATCTCAAC
AGCGGTAAGATCCTTGAGAGTTTTCGCCCCGAAGAACGTTTTCCAATGATGAGCACTTTTAAAGTTCTGC
TATGTGGCGCGGTATTATCCCGTATTGACGCCGGGCAAGAGCAACTCGGTCGCCGCATACACTATTCTCA
GAATGACTTGGTTGAGTACTCACCAGTCACAGAAAAGCATCTTACGGATGGCATGACAGTAAGAGAATTA
TGCAGTGCTGCCATAACCATGAGTGATAACACTGCGGCCAACTTACTTCTGACAACGATCGGAGGACCGA
AGGAGCTAACCGCTTTTTTGCACAACATGGGGGATCATGTAACTCGCCTTGATCGTTGGGAACCGGAGCT
GAATGAAGCCATACCAAACGACGAGCGTGACACCACGATGCCTGTAGCAATGGCAACAACGTTGCGCAAA
CTATTAACTGGCGAACTACTTACTCTAGCTTCCCGGCAACAATTAATAGACTGGATGGAGGCGGATAAAG
TTGCAGGACCACTTCTGCGCTCGGCCCTTCCGGCTGGCTGGTTTATTGCTGATAAATCTGGAGCCGGTGA
GCGTGGCTCTCGAGGTATCATTGCAGCACTGGGGCCAGATGGTAAGCCCTCCCGTATCGTAGTTATCTAC
ACGACGGGGAGTCAGGCAACTATGGATGAACGAAATAGACAGATCGCTGAGATAGGTGCCTCACTGATTA
AGCATTGGTAACTGTCAGACCAAGTTTACTCATATATACTTTAGATTGATTTAAAACTTCATTTTTAATT
TAAAAGGATCTAGGTGAAGATCCTTTTTGATAATCTCATGACCAAAATCCCTTAACGTGAGTTTTCGTTC
CACTGAGCGTCAGACCCCGTAGAAAAGATCAAAGGATCTTCTTGAGATCCTTTTTTTCTGCGCGTAATCT
GCTGCTTGCAAACAAAAAAACCACCGCTACCAGCGGTGGTTTGTTTGCCGGATCAAGAGCTACCAACTCT
TTTTCCGAAGGTAACTGGCTTCAGCAGAGCGCAGATACCAAATACTGTTCTTCTAGTGTAGCCGTAGTTA
GGCCACCACTTCAAGAACTCTGTAGCACCGCCTACATACCTCGCTCTGCTAATCCTGTTACCAGTGGCTG
CTGCCAGTGGCGATAAGTCGTGTCTTACCGGGTTGGACTCAAGACGATAGTTACCGGATAAGGCGCAGCG
GTCGGGCTGAACGGGGGGTTCGTGCACACAGCCCAGCTTGGAGCGAACGACCTACACCGAACTGAGATAC
CTACAGCGTGAGCTATGAGAAAGCGCCACGCTTCCCGAAGGGAGAAAGGCGGACAGGTATCCGGTAAGCG
GCAGGGTCGGAACAGGAGAGCGCACGAGGGAGCTTCCAGGGGGAAACGCCTGGTATCTTTATAGTCCTGT
CGGGTTTCGCCACCTCTGACTTGAGCGTCGATTTTTGTGATGCTCGTCAGGGGGGCGGAGCCTATGGAAA
AACGCCAGCAACGCGGCCTTTTTACGGTTCCTGGCCTTTTGCTGGCCTTTTGCTCACATGTTCTTTCCTG
CGTTATCCCCTGATTCTGTGGATAACCGTATTACCGCCTTTGAGTGAGCTGATACCGCTCGCCGCAGCCG
AACGACCGAGCGCAGCGAGTCAGTGAGCGAGGAAGCGGAAGAGCGCCCAATACGCAAACCGCCTCTCCCC
GCGCGTTGGCCGATTCATTAATGCAGCTGGCACGACAGGTTTCCCGACTGGAAAGCGGGCAGTGAGCGCA
ACGCAATTAATGTGAGTTAGCTCACTCATTAGGCACCCCAGGCTTTACACTTTATGCTTCCGGCTCGTAT
GTTGTGTGGAATTGTGAGCGGATAACAATTTCACACGAGCTATTTAGGTGACACTATAGAAGTGAAGCTT
GGTCTCATCAGGCGCAGCGGCCGCTTCAGGGAGTGGTTCCGGAAGCGGCTCTGGATCGGGCTCAGGGAGT
GGTTCCGGCAGCGGCTCTGGATCGGCTGCCGCAGCAATTGCTATGGTGAGCAAGGGCGAGGAGCTGTTCA
CCGGGGTGGTGCCCATCCTGGTCGAGCTGGACGGCGACGTAAACGGCCACAAGTTCAGCGTGTCCGGCGA
GGGCGAGGGCGATGCCACCTACGGCAAGCTGACCCTGAAGTTCATCTGCACCACCGGCAAGCTGCCCGTG
CCCTGGCCCACCCTCGTGACCACCCTGTCCTGGGGCGTGCAGTGCTTCGCCCGCTACCCCGACCACATGA
AGCAGCACGACTTCTTCAAGTCCGCCATGCCCGAAGGCTACGTCCAGGAGCGCACCATCTTCTTCAAGGA
CGACGGCAACTACAAGACCCGCGCCGAGGTGAAGTTCGAGGGCGACACCCTGGTGAACCGCATCGAGCTG
AAGGGCATCGACTTCAAGGAGGACGGCAACATCCTGGGGCACAAGCTGGAGTACAACTACTTTAGCGACA
ACGTCTATATCACCGCCGACAAGCAGAAGAACGGCATCAAGGCCAACTTCAAGATCCGCCACAACATCGA
GGACGGCGGCGTGCAGCTCGCCGACCACTACCAGCAGAACACCCCCATCGGCGACGGCCCCGTGCTGCTG
CCCGACAACCACTACCTGAGCACCCAGTCCAAGCTGAGCAAAGACCCCAACGAGAAGCGCGATCACATGG
TCCTGCTGGAGTTCGTGACCGCCGCCGGGATCACTCTCGGCATGGACGAGCTGTACAAGCCTAAGAAGAA
GAGGAAGGTTCCTAAGAAGAAGAGGAAGGTTTGACTGCTGAGACCGAATTCTCGCCCTATAGTGAGTCGT
ATTACCTGGCCGTCGTTTTACAACGTCGTGACTGGGAAAACCCTGGCGTTACCCAACTTAATCGCCTTGC
AGCACATCCCCCTTTCGCCAGCTGGCGTAATAGCGAAGAGGCCCGCACCGATCGCCCTTCCCAACAGTTG
CGCAGCCTGAATGGCGAATGGCGCCTGATGCGGTATTTTCTCCTTACGCATCTGTGCGGTATTTCACACC
GCATATGGTGCACTCTCAGTACAATCTGCTCTGATGCCGCATAGTTAAGCCAGCCCCGACACCCGCCAAC
ACCCGCTGACGCGCCCTGACGGGCTTGTCTGCTCCCGGCATCCGCTTACAGACAAGCTGTGACCGTCTCC
GGGAGCTGCATGTGTCAGAGGTTTTCACCGTCATCACCGAAACGCGCGA
